Addgene plasmid #244801: CL20_mEGFP_ARID1B_ZNF384Δ1-260
Purpose: Express mEGFP-tagged fusion protein ARID1B_ZNF384 with an IDR deletion
Depositing lab: Richard Kriwacki. Depositing organization: St. Jude Children's Research Hospital. Publication: Proteome-wide computational analyses reveal links between protein condensate formation and RNA biology. Maiti S, Tripathi S, Baggett DW, Phillips AH, Park CG, Wang J, Wahiduzzaman, Freyaldenhoven WT, Kinger S, Pioso BJ, Bollinger JC, Somjee R, Lang B, Babu MM, Kriwacki RW. Sci Adv. 2025 Dec 5;11(49):eady1420. doi: 10.1126/sciadv.ady1420. Epub 2025 Dec 3. PubMed 41337585.
Backbone
  Vector backbone: CL20
  Vector type: Mammalian Expression
Growth in bacteria
  Bacterial resistance: Ampicillin, 100 μg/mL
  Growth temperature: 37°C
  Growth strain: NEB Stable
  Copy number: High Copy
Gene/Insert
  Gene/Insert name: ARID1B_ZNF384Δ1-260
  Species: H. sapiens (human)
  Mutation: Deletion of an IDR (amino acids 1-260 deleted)
  Tag / fusion protein: monomeric EGFP (N terminal on insert)
  Cloning method: Restriction Enzyme; 5′ cloning site Unknown (unknown if destroyed)
Terms and licenses: Academic/Nonprofit Terms; Industry Terms: Not Available to Industry
Depositor comments: ARID1B_ZNF384_1-260
How to cite: CL20_mEGFP_ARID1B_ZNF384Δ1-260 was a gift from Richard Kriwacki (Addgene plasmid # 244801 ; http://n2t.net/addgene:244801 ; RRID:Addgene_244801)
