[The description below was written by a language model from this plasmid's Addgene catalogue record and pLannotate feature annotations shown in this document.]
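Description:
CL20_mEGFP_ARID1B_ZNF384Δ1-260 is a mammalian expression plasmid built on the CL20 backbone. Although the catalogue lists it only as a mammalian expression vector, the feature table shows it to be an HIV-1-derived, self-inactivating lentiviral transfer vector. A CMV enhancer sits next to a truncated 5' LTR, which would drive genomic RNA production in packaging cells. This is followed by the Ψ packaging signal with a partial gag sequence, the cPPT/CTS, the Rev response element, and a ΔU3 3' LTR backed by a rabbit β-globin polyadenylation signal. Short vif, Rev and nef matches appear to be remnants of viral sequence rather than functional genes. In bacteria the plasmid is maintained through a high-copy ColE1/pUC-type origin and selected with ampicillin via β-lactamase. The backbone also carries an SV40 origin and poly(A) signal and lac promoter/operator remnants.

The payload is an internal CMV enhancer/promoter cassette driving monomeric EGFP fused to the N terminus of a human ARID1B–ZNF384 fusion protein lacking amino acids 1–260, a region the record describes as an intrinsically disordered region (IDR). The automated annotation detects only a ZNF384 fragment downstream of mEGFP. This fits with the deletion removing most or all of the N-terminal ARID1B-derived portion, but the record does not define the fusion breakpoint. The stated purpose is to express the mEGFP-tagged, IDR-deleted fusion. The associated publication concerns protein condensate formation and RNA biology. This suggests fluorescence imaging to compare the mutant's localisation or condensate behaviour with the full-length fusion, though the record does not describe specific experiments.
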