Features (pLannotate 1.2.2; 29 found; start..end, strand, type, name):
    199..254     -  polyA_signal   β-globin poly(A) signal: rabbit β-globin polyadenylation signal (Gil and Proudfoot, 1987)
    340..475     -  LTR            3' LTR (ΔU3) (fragment): self-inactivating 3' long terminal repeat (LTR) from HIV-1
    477..545     -  CDS            nef (fragment): NEF_HV1Z2 - Experimental evidence at protein level: Swiss-Prot protein existence level 1. Extracellular Nef protein targets CD4(+) T-lymphocytes for apoptosis by interacting with CXCR4 surface receptors. From Human immunodeficiency virus type 1 group M subtype D (isolate Z2/CDC-Z34) (HIV-1).
    571..2073    -  CDS            ZNF384 (fragment): ZN384_HUMAN - Also known as CAGH1, CIZ, NMP4, TNRC1. Experimental evidence at protein level: Swiss-Prot protein existence level 1. Transcription factor that binds the consensus DNA sequence [GC]AAAAA. Seems to bind and regulate the promoters of MMP1, MMP3, MMP7 and COL1A1 (By similarity). From Homo sapiens (Human).
   2122..2838    -  CDS            mEGFP: mEGFP is a basic (constitutively fluorescent) green fluorescent protein published in 2002, derived from Aequorea victoria. It has moderate acid sensitivity.
   2852..2889    -  misc_feature   MCS (fragment): multiple cloning site
   2888..2904    -  promoter       tight TRE promoter (fragment): Tet-responsive promoter PTight, consisting of seven tet operator sequences followed by the minimal CMV promoter
   2920..3123    -  promoter       CMV promoter: human cytomegalovirus (CMV) immediate early promoter
   3124..3427    -  enhancer       CMV enhancer: human cytomegalovirus immediate early enhancer
   3495..3511    -  misc_feature   MCS (fragment): multiple cloning site
   3511..3536    -  CDS            Rev (fragment): human immunodeficiency virus 1 (HIV-1) Rev protein; rev; enhances nuclear export of unspliced and incompletely spliced viral mRNAs
   3913..4146    -  misc_feature   RRE: The Rev response element (RRE) of HIV-1 allows for Rev-dependent mRNA export from the nucleus to the cytoplasm.
   4280..4363    -  CDS            vif (fragment): VIF_HV1BR - Experimental evidence at protein level: Swiss-Prot protein existence level 1. Counteracts the innate antiviral activity of host APOBEC3F and APOBEC3G. Forms a complex with host APOBEC3F and APOBEC3G thus preventing the entry of these lethally hypermutating enzymes into progeny virions. Recruits an active E3 ubiquitin ligase complex composed of elongin BC, CUL5, and RBX2 to induce polyubiquitination of APOBEC3G and APOBEC3F. In turn, they are directed to the 26S proteasome for degradation. Vif interaction with APOBEC3G also blocks its cytidine deaminase activity in a proteasome-inde
   4506..4623    -  misc_feature   cPPT/CTS: central polypurine tract and central termination sequence of HIV-1
   4772..5131    -  CDS            HIV-1 gag (fragment): gag protein from human immunodeficiency virus 1; gag
   5115..5240    -  misc_feature   HIV-1 Ψ: packaging signal of human immunodeficiency virus type 1
   5287..5544    -  LTR            5' LTR (truncated): truncated 5' long terminal repeat (LTR) from HIV-1
   5546..5925    -  enhancer       CMV enhancer: human cytomegalovirus immediate early enhancer
   5956..6060    +  promoter       AmpR promoter: bla
   6061..6921    +  CDS            AmpR: β-lactamase; bla; confers resistance to ampicillin, carbenicillin, and related antibiotics
   7092..7680    +  rep_origin     ori: high-copy-number ColE1/pMB1/pBR322/pUC origin of replication
   7863..7917    +  CDS            lacI (fragment): lac repressor; lacI; The lac repressor binds to the lac operator to inhibit transcription in E. coli. This inhibition can be relieved by adding lactose or isopropyl-β-D-thiogalactopyranoside (IPTG).
   7919..8053    -  polyA_signal   SV40 poly(A) signal: SV40 polyadenylation signal
   8073..8208    -  rep_origin     SV40 ori: SV40 origin of replication
   8232..8254    -  promoter       SV40 promoter (fragment): SV40 enhancer and early promoter
   8261..8300    +  CDS            lacI (fragment): lac repressor; lacI; The lac repressor binds to the lac operator to inhibit transcription in E. coli. This inhibition can be relieved by adding lactose or isopropyl-β-D-thiogalactopyranoside (IPTG).
   8313..8334    +  protein_bind   CAP binding site: CAP binding activates transcription in the presence of cAMP. E. coli catabolite activator protein
   8349..8379    +  promoter       lac promoter: promoter for the E. coli lac operon
   8387..8403    +  protein_bind   lac operator: The lac repressor binds to the lac operator to inhibit transcription in E. coli. This inhibition can be relieved by adding lactose or isopropyl-β-D-thiogalactopyranoside (IPTG). lac repressor encoded by lacI
>Addgene plasmid #244801 | CL20_mEGFP_ARID1B_ZNF384Δ1-260 | addgene full sequence | sequence record 488263 | Addgene NGS Result
AAAAAAAATCTAACCTCAAGTCAAGGCTTTTCTATGGAATAAGGAATGGACAGCAGGGGGCTGTTTCATA
TACTGATGACCTCTTTATAGCCAACCTTTGTTCATGGCAGCCAGCATATGGGCATATGTTGCCAAACTCT
AAACCAAATACTCATTCTGATGTTTTAAATGATTTGCCCTCCCATATGTCCTTCCGAGTGAGAGACACAA
AAAATTCCAACACACTATTGCAATGAAAATAAATTTCCTTTATTAGCCAGAAGTCAGATGCTCAAGGGGC
TTCATGATGTCCCCATAATTTTTGGCAGAGGGAAAAAGATCTGCTAGCTCGAGCAGCTGAAGCTTTATTG
AGGCTTAAGCAGTGGGTTCCCTAGTTAGCCAGAGAGCTCCCAGGCTCAGATCTGGTCTAACCAGAGAGAC
CCAGTACAGGCAAAAAGCAGATCTTGTCTTCTTTGGGAGTGAATTAGCCCTTCCAGTCCCCCCTTTTCTT
TTAAAAAGTGGCTAAGATCTACAGCTGCCTTGTAAGTCATTGGTCTTAAAGGTACCGTAATCTTATCTAG
AACCGGTTCACGAGCTAGCCAGGTGTTCAACCTGGATGGTGCTTGTGGTCACGGTCAGACAGATGTCTTT
ATGATGTTCGGCAGTTTTGTACGGAGTCAGATCGAAGCTACATTGAGGCGGTGGGTTCGGATTGCTGTCG
CCGCCACCACCGCCCTGTGGAGCGGCGCCCGGAGACTGGAAGTGCGGCGGCGGTTGCTGCTGCTGCTGCT
GTTGTTGCTGTTGCTGCTGCTGTTGTTGTTGGCTCGCCTGGCTCGCCTGCGCTTGAGCTTGAGCCTGGGC
CTGCGCCTGCGCCTGCGCCTGCGCTTGCGCCTGCGCCTGTGCTACAGCAGCCGCCGCCGCCGCAGCTTGG
ACTTGTTGTTGCAGGTCTGGCGGGTTGTGCTTACGCATGTGTTTCATCAGATATGTCTCGCTGGTATATG
CGCGTGAGCAGATAGTGCACGTGTACACCTTAGCATGCTTCACCGTATGGGTGCTAAGATGGACCTCTAA
GCTGGCTGCATCGGTATACGCGCGGTGACAATTATGGCATTTAAACGGTTTGTCCTTGTTGTGCTGACGA
CGGTGGCTCTGCAGGTTGGACAGTTGGGTGAATGCCTTCTCGCAGCCCGGATGTGCGCACTTATACGGAC
GATCACCGGTATGGATACGCGTGTGTTGCTGCAGGTGTGACAGCTGGCGGAAGCTTTTTTCGCAAAAATT
ACAGCTGTAGGGTTTCGCGCCGGAGTGGATACGAATGTGCTGCGCGAGATATGAGGAGTTTGCGAAGGTT
TTCGAGCAGTGCGGGCACTTGTGCGGTTTCGTTTCCGTGTGGGACTTGGAATGAATCTGCATCTCGGACT
TTGAATAAAAAGTCAAGCTGCACATACGGCAGCGGTACGTTTTGCCGTCTTTCTGATGGTCGTCGTCATC
TTCCGGGCTCAGGACGTACGGATCATTCATCTCAGGCAAACCGCTTTCCAGCATACGCTTCTTTTTGCGT
CCACGCGGTGGTTTCGGGGCCACGCTGCCACCACCACCGCCGCCGCCACCGCCCTCCTCAGTCAAGGTGC
TCGCAACTTTCTTACTCAGATCGGGGACTACCTGCAGCGCCTGGCTGCCAGGCGGCAGCGCAGAAACAAT
CATTGGCGCGGAGATCGGGAAGGTTTGCGCAGACGATGCGGTGGTCACGAGGGAGCCGCTCGGGCTGGTG
ATAACCAAACCCGGACCTCTGCTCTGACTACCTTCGCGACGCCAACGTTGGCTGCAGCTAACACCCGCCG
TCATCAAGCCGGTAGACGGCACGGGAACCACGGTAATGTTCTGGGTCACGGACGCCTGACTGTGCGGGGT
CAGTTGATCACTCTTGCTCTCGGTATCCATAGAGATACCTGACGGCAAGCTCACGGAAGCCGGCACCGTA
AGTAAGGTCGGGTAATGTGGCGGAGCCAAACCGCAACCCTTCTCCGGCAGCAGCTGGTCTTTCATCTTGT
TAATAAACATGGTATTTTCGATTTGACCACTAACGGTCGGAATGCTCGGCCGGGAAGCGGCCGCACTTCC
CCCGGAGCCTCCGCTTCCGCCCTTGTACAGCTCGTCCATGCCGAGAGTGATCCCGGCGGCGGTCACGAAC
TCCAGCAGGACCATGTGATCGCGCTTCTCGTTGGGGTCTTTGCTCAGCTTGGACTGGGTGCTCAGGTAGT
GGTTGTCGGGCAGCAGCACGGGGCCGTCGCCGATGGGGGTGTTCTGCTGGTAGTGGTCGGCGAGCTGCAC
GCTGCCGTCCTCGATGTTGTGGCGGATCTTGAAGTTCACCTTGATGCCGTTCTTCTGCTTGTCGGCCATG
ATATAGACGTTGTGGCTGTTGTAGTTGTACTCCAGCTTGTGCCCCAGGATGTTGCCGTCCTCCTTGAAGT
CGATGCCCTTCAGCTCGATGCGGTTCACCAGGGTGTCGCCCTCGAACTTCACCTCGGCGCGGGTCTTGTA
GTTGCCGTCGTCCTTGAAGAAGATGGTGCGCTCCTGGACGTAGCCTTCGGGCATGGCGGACTTGAAGAAG
TCGTGCTGCTTCATGTGGTCGGGGTAGCGGCTGAAGCACTGCACGCCGTAGGTCAGGGTGGTCACGAGGG
TGGGCCAGGGCACGGGCAGCTTGCCGGTGGTGCAGATGAACTTCAGGGTCAGCTTGCCGTAGGTGGCATC
GCCCTCGCCCTCGCCGGACACGCTGAACTTGTGGCCGTTTACGTCGCCGTCCAGCTCGACCAGGATGGGC
ACCACCCCGGTGAACAGCTCCTCGCCCTTGCTCACCATGGTGGCGACCGGTGGATCCCGGGCCCGCGGTA
CCGTCGACTGCAGAATTCGGTTCACTAAACGAGCCCGGTTCACTAAACGAGCTCTGCTTATATAGACCTC
CCACCGTACACGCCTACCGCCCATTTGCGTCAATGGGGCGGAGTTGTTACGACATTTTGGAAAGTCCCGT
TGATTTTGGTGCCAAAACAAACTCCCATTGACGTCAATGGGGTGGAGACTTGGAAATCCCCGTGAGTCAA
ACCGCTATCCACGCCCATTGATGTACTGCCAAAACCGCATCACCATGGTAATAGCGATGACTAATACGTA
GATGTACTGCCAAGTAGGAAAGTCCCATAAGGTCATGTACTGGGCATAATGCCAGGCGGGCCATTTACCG
TCATTGACGTCAATAGGGGGCGTACTTGGCATATGATACACTTGATGTACTGCCAAGTGGGCAGTTTACC
GTAAATACTCCACCCATTGACGTCAATGGAAAGTCCCTATTGGCGTTACTATGGGAACATACGTCATTAT
TGACGTCAATGGGCGGGGGTCGTTGGGCGGTCAGCCAGGCGGGCCATTTACCGTAAGTTATGTAACGCGG
AACTCCATATATGGGCTATGAACTAATGACCCCGTAATTGATTACTATTAATAACTAGCACGCGTTCGAA
GCTTGAGCTCGGTCCCCTCGGGGTTGGGAGGTGGGTCTGAAACGATAATGGTGAATATCCCTGCCTAACT
CTATTCACTATAGAAAGTACAGCAAAAACTATTCTTAAACCTACCAAGCCTCCTACTATCATTATGAATA
ATTTTATATACCACAGCCAATTTGTTATGTTAAACCAATTCCACAAACTTGCCCATTTATCTAATTCCAA
TAATTCTTGTTCATTCTTTTCTTGCTGGTTTTGCGATTCTTCAATTAAGGAGTGTATTAAGCTTGTGTAA
TTGTTAATTTCTCTGTCCCACTCCATCCAGGTCGTGTGATTCCAAATCTGTTCCAGAGATTTATTACTCC
AACTAGCATTCCAAGGCACAGCAGTGGTGCAAATGAGTTTTCCAGAGCAACCCCAAATCCCCAGGAGCTG
TTGATCCTTTAGGTATCTTTCCACAGCCAGGATTCTTGCCTGGAGCTGCTTGATGCCCCAGACTGTGAGT
TGCAACAGATGCTGTTGCGCCTCAATAGCCCTCAGCAAATTGTTCTGCTGCTGCACTATACCAGACAATA
ATTGTCTGGCCTGTACCGTCAGCGTCATTGACGCTGCGCCCATAGTGCTTCCTGCTGCTCCCAAGAACCC
AAGGAACAAAGCTCCTATTCCCACTGCTCTTTTTTCTCTCTGCACCACTCTTCTCTTTGCCTTGGTGGGT
GCTACTCCTAATGGTTCAATTTTTACTACTTTATATTTATATAATTCACTTCTCCAATTGTCCCTCATAT
CTCCTCCTTATGGTGTTTTACTAAACTTTTCCATGTTCTAATCCTCATCCTGTCTACTTGCCACACAATC
ATCACCTGCCATCTGTTTTCCATAATCCCTAATGATCTTTGCTTTTCTTCTTGGCACTACTTTTATGTCA
CTATTATCTTGTATTACTACTGCCCCTTCACCTTTCCAGAGGAGCTTTGCTGGTCCTTTCCAAAGTGGAT
TTCTGCTGTCCCTGTAATAAACCCGAAAATTTTGAATTTTTGTAATTTGTTTTTGTAATTCTTTAGTTTG
TATGTCTGTTGCTATTATGTCTACTATTCTTTCCCCTGCACTGTACCCCCCAATCCCCCCTTTTCTTTTA
AAATTGTGGATGAATACTGCCATTTGTACTGCTGTCTTAAGATGTTCAGCCTGATCTCTTACCTGTCCTA
TAATTTTCTTTAATTCTTTATTCATAGATTCTACTACTCCTTGACTTTGGGGATTGTAGGGAATTTCCAG
GTCTGAAGATCCTGCTGCTTGCTGTGCTTTTTTCTTACTTTTGTTTTGCTCTTCCTCTATCTTGTCTAAA
GCTTCCTTGGTGTCTTTTATCTCTATCCTTTGATGCACACAATAGAGGGTTGCTACTGTATTATATAATG
ATCTAAGTTCTTCTGATCCTGTCTGAAGGGATGGTTGTAGCTGTCCCAGTATTTGTCTACAGCCTTCTGA
TGTTTCTAACAGGCCAGTATTAACTGCGAATCGTTCTAGCTCCCTGCTTGCCCATACTATATGTTTTAAT
TTATATTTTTTCTTTCCCCCTGGCCTTAACCGAATTTTTTCCCATCGCGATCTAATTCTCCCCCGCTTAA
TACTGACGCTCTCGCACCCATCTCTCTCCTTCTAGCCTCCGCTAGTCAAAATTTTTGGCGTACTCACCAG
TCGCCGCCCCTCGCCTCTTGCCGTGCGCGCTTCAGCAAGCCGAGTCCTGCGTCGAGAGAGCTCCTCTGGT
TTCCCTTTCGCTTTCAAGTCCCTGTTCGGGCGCCACTGCTAGAGATTTTCCACACTGACTAAAAGGGTCT
GAGGGATCTCTAGTTACCAGAGTCACACAACAGACGGGCACACACTACTTGAAGCACTCAAGGCAAGCTT
TATTGAGGCTTAAGCAGTGGGTTCCCTAGTTAGCCAGAGAGCTCCCAGGCTCAGATCTGGTCTAACCAGA
GAGACCCAGTACAGGCAAAAAGCAGCTGCTTATATGCAGGATCTGAGGGCTCGCCACTCCCCAGTCCCGC
CCAGGCCACGCCTCCCATGGTAATAGCGATGACTAATACGTAGATGTACTGCCAAGTAGGAAAGTCCCAT
AAGGTCATGTACTGGGCATAATGCCAGGCGGGCCATTTACCGTCATTGACGTCAATAGGGGGCGTACTTG
GCATATGATACACTTGATGTACTGCCAAGTGGGCAGTTTACCGTAAATACTCCACCCATTGACGTCAATG
GAAAGTCCCTATTGGCGTTACTATGGGAACATACGTCATTATTGACGTCAATGGGCGGGGGTCGTTGGGC
GGTCAGCCAGGCGGGCCATTTACCGTAAGTTATGTAACGCGGAACTCCATATATGGGCTATGAACTAATG
ACCCCGTAATTGATTACTATTAATAACTAGTCAATAATCAATGTCGACCCAGGTGGCACTTTTCGGGGAA
ATGTGCGCGGAACCCCTATTTGTTTATTTTTCTAAATACATTCAAATATGTATCCGCTCATGAGACAATA
ACCCTGATAAATGCTTCAATAATATTGAAAAAGGAAGAGTATGAGTATTCAACATTTCCGTGTCGCCCTT
ATTCCCTTTTTTGCGGCATTTTGCCTTCCTGTTTTTGCTCACCCAGAAACGCTGGTGAAAGTAAAAGATG
CTGAAGATCAGTTGGGTGCACGAGTGGGTTACATCGAACTGGATCTCAACAGCGGTAAGATCCTTGAGAG
TTTTCGCCCCGAAGAACGTTTTCCAATGATGAGCACTTTTAAAGTTCTGCTATGTGGCGCGGTATTATCC
CGTATTGACGCCGGGCAAGAGCAACTCGGTCGCCGCATACACTATTCTCAGAATGACTTGGTTGAGTACT
CACCAGTCACAGAAAAGCATCTTACGGATGGCATGACAGTAAGAGAATTATGCAGTGCTGCCATAACCAT
GAGTGATAACACTGCGGCCAACTTACTTCTGACAACGATCGGAGGACCGAAGGAGCTAACCGCTTTTTTG
CACAACATGGGGGATCATGTAACTCGCCTTGATCGTTGGGAACCGGAGCTGAATGAAGCCATACCAAACG
ACGAGCGTGACACCACGATGCCTGTAGCAATGGCAACAACGTTGCGCAAACTATTAACTGGCGAACTACT
TACTCTAGCTTCCCGGCAACAATTAATAGACTGGATGGAGGCGGATAAAGTTGCAGGACCACTTCTGCGC
TCGGCCCTTCCGGCTGGCTGGTTTATTGCTGATAAATCTGGAGCCGGTGAGCGTGGGTCTCGCGGTATCA
TTGCAGCACTGGGGCCAGATGGTAAGCCCTCCCGTATCGTAGTTATCTACACGACGGGGAGTCAGGCAAC
TATGGATGAACGAAATAGACAGATCGCTGAGATAGGTGCCTCACTGATTAAGCATTGGTAACTGTCAGAC
CAAGTTTACTCATATATACTTTAGATTGATTTAAAACTTCATTTTTAATTTAAAAGGATCTAGGTGAAGA
TCCTTTTTGATAATCTCATGACCAAAATCCCTTAACGTGAGTTTTCGTTCCACTGAGCGTCAGACCCCGT
AGAAAAGATCAAAGGATCTTCTTGAGATCCTTTTTTTCTGCGCGTAATCTGCTGCTTGCAAACAAAAAAA
CCACCGCTACCAGCGGTGGTTTGTTTGCCGGATCAAGAGCTACCAACTCTTTTTCCGAAGGTAACTGGCT
TCAGCAGAGCGCAGATACCAAATACTGTTCTTCTAGTGTAGCCGTAGTTAGGCCACCACTTCAAGAACTC
TGTAGCACCGCCTACATACCTCGCTCTGCTAATCCTGTTACCAGTGGCTGCTGCCAGTGGCGATAAGTCG
TGTCTTACCGGGTTGGACTCAAGACGATAGTTACCGGATAAGGCGCAGCGGTCGGGCTGAACGGGGGGTT
CGTGCACACAGCCCAGCTTGGAGCGAACGACCTACACCGAACTGAGATACCTACAGCGTGAGCTATGAGA
AAGCGCCACGCTTCCCGAAGGGAGAAAGGCGGACAGGTATCCGGTAAGCGGCAGGGTCGGAACAGGAGAG
CGCACGAGGGAGCTTCCAGGGGGAAACGCCTGGTATCTTTATAGTCCTGTCGGGTTTCGCCACCTCTGAC
TTGAGCGTCGATTTTTGTGATGCTCGTCAGGGGGGCGGAGCCTATGGAAAAACGCCAGCAACGCGGCCTT
TTTACGGTTCCTGGCCTTTTGCTGGCCTTTTGCTCACATGTTCTTTCCTGCGTTATCCCCTGATTCTGTG
GATAACCGTATTACCGCCTTTGAGTGAGCTGATACCGCTCGCCGCAGCCGAACGACCGAGCGCAGCGAGT
CAGTGAGCGAGGAAGCGGAAGAGCGCCCAATACGCAAACCGCCTCTCCCCGCGCGTTGGCCGATTCATTA
ATGCAGCGGATCCAGACATGATAAGATACATTGATGAGTTTGGACAAACCACAACTAGAATGCAGTGAAA
AAAATGCTTTATTTGTGAAATTTGTGATGCTATTGCTTTATTTGTAACCATTATAAGCTGCAATAAACAA
GTTAGCTTTTTGCAAAAGCCTAGGCCTCCAAAAAAGCCTCCTCACTACTTCTGGAATAGCTCAGAGGCCG
AGGCGGCCTCGGCCTCTGCATAAATAAAAAAAATTAGTCAGCCATGGGGCGGAGAATGGGCGGAACTGGG
CGGAGTTAGGGGCGGGATGGGCGGAGTTAGGGGCGGGACTATGGTTGCTGACTAATTGAGATGCGGATCC
GCTGGCACGACAGGTTTCCCGACTGGAAAGCGGGCAGTGAGCGCAACGCAATTAATGTGAGTTAGCTCAC
TCATTAGGCACCCCAGGCTTTACACTTTATGCTTCCGGCTCGTATGTTGTGTGGAATTGTGAGCGGATAA
CAATTTCACACAGGAAACAGCTATGACCATGATTACGCCAAGCTTGGGCTGCAGGTCGAGGGATCTCCAT
AAGAGAAGAGGGACAGCTATGACTGGGAGTAGTCAGGAGAGGAGGAAAAATCTGGCTAGTAAAACATGTA
AGGAAAATTTTAGGGATGTTAAAGAAAAAAATAACACAAAACAAAATAT
